Addgene plasmid #128054: pGL3 promoter EGFP
Purpose: (Empty Backbone) EGFP reporter vector with restriction sites to clone in an enhancer of interest, derived from pGL3 promoter
Depositing lab: Oskar Laur. Depositing organization: Emory University.
Backbone
  Vector backbone: pGL3 promoter
  Vector type: Mammalian Expression
Growth in bacteria
  Bacterial resistance: Ampicillin, 100 μg/mL
  Growth temperature: 37°C
  Growth strain: DH5alpha
  Copy number: High Copy
Gene/Insert
  Gene/Insert name: None
Terms and licenses: Academic/Nonprofit Terms; Industry Terms: Not Available to Industry
How to cite: pGL3 promoter EGFP was a gift from Oskar Laur (Addgene plasmid # 128054 ; http://n2t.net/addgene:128054 ; RRID:Addgene_128054)
