[The description below was written by a language model from this plasmid's Addgene catalogue record and pLannotate feature annotations shown in this document.]
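Description:
pGL3 promoter EGFP is a 4,077 bp empty-backbone mammalian reporter plasmid derived from the pGL3 promoter vector, in which an EGFP coding sequence occupies the reporter position downstream of the promoter; no luciferase gene is annotated in the feature table. It carries no insert and is meant as a recipient for an enhancer of interest, to be cloned through restriction sites that the record mentions but does not name or locate. In bacteria it replicates from a high-copy ColE1/pUC-type origin and is selected with ampicillin through the β-lactamase gene and its own bla promoter. An f1 bacteriophage origin is also present, which in principle allows production of single-stranded DNA.

The reporter unit consists of the SV40 early promoter driving the mammalian codon-optimized EGFP open reading frame, followed by an SV40 polyadenylation signal (annotated on the opposite strand, next to a short residual large T antigen fragment from the same SV40 region). Just upstream of the promoter, across the circular junction, sit a synthetic poly(A) signal and an RNA polymerase II transcriptional pause site from the human α2 globin gene. These elements terminate spurious transcripts arising in the backbone so that read-through does not contribute to the background signal. Small tetracycline-resistance and lacZα fragments are non-functional remnants of vector construction. With a promoter present but no enhancer annotated, an added candidate regulatory sequence can be assessed by the change in green fluorescence in transfected mammalian cells, which gives a fluorescence-based readout of enhancer activity.
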