Features (pLannotate 1.2.2; 12 found; start..end, strand, type, name):
     48..244     +  promoter       SV40 promoter: SV40 early promoter
    280..999     +  CDS            EGFP: the original enhanced GFP (Yang et al., 1996) mammalian codon-optimized
   1040..1161    -  polyA_signal   SV40 poly(A) signal: SV40 polyadenylation signal
   1184..1252    -  CDS            large T antigen (fragment): large T antigen from SV40 (simian virus 40)
   1268..1400    +  CDS            TcR (fragment): tetracycline efflux protein; tet; confers resistance to tetracycline
   1580..2168    -  rep_origin     ori: high-copy-number ColE1/pMB1/pBR322/pUC origin of replication
   2339..3199    -  CDS            AmpR: β-lactamase; bla; confers resistance to ampicillin, carbenicillin, and related antibiotics
   3200..3304    -  promoter       AmpR promoter: bla
   3331..3759    +  rep_origin     f1 ori (sequence partly withheld): f1 bacteriophage origin of replication; arrow indicates direction of (+) strand synthesis
   3791..3858    -  CDS            lacZα (fragment): LacZα fragment of β-galactosidase; lacZ fragment
   3917..3965    +  polyA_signal   poly(A) signal: synthetic polyadenylation signal
   3979..4070    +  misc_feature   pause site: RNA polymerase II transcriptional pause signal from the human α2 globin gene
>Addgene plasmid #128054 | pGL3 promoter EGFP | addgene full sequence | sequence record 255091 | Addgene NGS Result
GGTACCGAGCTCTTACGCGTGCTAGCCCGGGCTCGAGATCTGCGATCTGCATCTCAATTAGTCAGCAACC
ATAGTCCCGCCCCTAACTCCGCCCATCCCGCCCCTAACTCCGCCCAGTTCCGCCCATTCTCCGCCCCATC
GCTGACTAATTTTTTTTATTTATGCAGAGGCCGAGGCCGCCTCGGCCTCTGAGCTATTCCAGAAGTAGTG
AGGAGGCTTTTTTGGAGGCCTAGGCTTTTGCAAAAAGCTTGGCATTCCGGTACTGTTGGTAAAGCCACCA
TGGTGAGCAAGGGCGAGGAGCTGTTCACCGGGGTGGTGCCCATCCTGGTCGAGCTGGACGGCGACGTAAA
CGGCCACAAGTTCAGCGTGTCCGGCGAGGGCGAGGGCGATGCCACCTACGGCAAGCTGACCCTGAAGTTC
ATCTGCACCACCGGCAAGCTGCCCGTGCCCTGGCCCACCCTCGTGACCACCCTGACCTACGGCGTGCAGT
GCTTCAGCCGCTACCCCGACCACATGAAGCAGCACGACTTCTTCAAGTCCGCCATGCCCGAAGGCTACGT
CCAGGAGCGCACCATCTTCTTCAAGGACGACGGCAACTACAAGACCCGCGCCGAGGTGAAGTTCGAGGGC
GACACCCTGGTGAACCGCATCGAGCTGAAGGGCATCGACTTCAAGGAGGACGGCAACATCCTGGGGCACA
AGCTGGAGTACAACTACAACAGCCACAACGTCTATATCATGGCCGACAAGCAGAAGAACGGCATCAAGGT
GAACTTCAAGATCCGCCACAACATCGAGGACGGCAGCGTGCAGCTCGCCGACCACTACCAGCAGAACACC
CCCATCGGCGACGGCCCCGTGCTGCTGCCCGACAACCACTACCTGAGCACCCAGTCCGCCCTGAGCAAAG
ACCCCAACGAGAAGCGCGATCACATGGTCCTGCTGGAGTTCGTGACCGCCGCCGGGATCACTCTCGGCAT
GGACGAGCTGTACAAGTAATTCTAGAGTCGGGGCGGCCGGCCGCTTCGAGCAGACATGATAAGATACATT
GATGAGTTTGGACAAACCACAACTAGAATGCAGTGAAAAAAATGCTTTATTTGTGAAATTTGTGATGCTA
TTGCTTTATTTGTAACCATTATAAGCTGCAATAAACAAGTTAACAACAACAATTGCATTCATTTTATGTT
TCAGGTTCAGGGGGAGGTGTGGGAGGTTTTTTAAAGCAAGTAAAACCTCTACAAATGTGGTAAAATCGAT
AAGGATCCGTCGACCGATGCCCTTGAGAGCCTTCAACCCAGTCAGCTCCTTCCGGTGGGCGCGGGGCATG
ACTATCGTCGCCGCACTTATGACTGTCTTCTTTATCATGCAACTCGTAGGACAGGTGCCGGCAGCGCTCT
TCCGCTTCCTCGCTCACTGACTCGCTGCGCTCGGTCGTTCGGCTGCGGCGAGCGGTATCAGCTCACTCAA
AGGCGGTAATACGGTTATCCACAGAATCAGGGGATAACGCAGGAAAGAACATGTGAGCAAAAGGCCAGCA
AAAGGCCAGGAACCGTAAAAAGGCCGCGTTGCTGGCGTTTTTCCATAGGCTCCGCCCCCCTGACGAGCAT
CACAAAAATCGACGCTCAAGTCAGAGGTGGCGAAACCCGACAGGACTATAAAGATACCAGGCGTTTCCCC
CTGGAAGCTCCCTCGTGCGCTCTCCTGTTCCGACCCTGCCGCTTACCGGATACCTGTCCGCCTTTCTCCC
TTCGGGAAGCGTGGCGCTTTCTCATAGCTCACGCTGTAGGTATCTCAGTTCGGTGTAGGTCGTTCGCTCC
AAGCTGGGCTGTGTGCACGAACCCCCCGTTCAGCCCGACCGCTGCGCCTTATCCGGTAACTATCGTCTTG
AGTCCAACCCGGTAAGACACGACTTATCGCCACTGGCAGCAGCCACTGGTAACAGGATTAGCAGAGCGAG
GTATGTAGGCGGTGCTACAGAGTTCTTGAAGTGGTGGCCTAACTACGGCTACACTAGAAGAACAGTATTT
GGTATCTGCGCTCTGCTGAAGCCAGTTACCTTCGGAAAAAGAGTTGGTAGCTCTTGATCCGGCAAACAAA
CCACCGCTGGTAGCGGTGGTTTTTTTGTTTGCAAGCAGCAGATTACGCGCAGAAAAAAAGGATCTCAAGA
AGATCCTTTGATCTTTTCTACGGGGTCTGACGCTCAGTGGAACGAAAACTCACGTTAAGGGATTTTGGTC
ATGAGATTATCAAAAAGGATCTTCACCTAGATCCTTTTAAATTAAAAATGAAGTTTTAAATCAATCTAAA
GTATATATGAGTAAACTTGGTCTGACAGTTACCAATGCTTAATCAGTGAGGCACCTATCTCAGCGATCTG
TCTATTTCGTTCATCCATAGTTGCCTGACTCCCCGTCGTGTAGATAACTACGATACGGGAGGGCTTACCA
TCTGGCCCCAGTGCTGCAATGATACCGCGAGACCCACGCTCACCGGCTCCAGATTTATCAGCAATAAACC
AGCCAGCCGGAAGGGCCGAGCGCAGAAGTGGTCCTGCAACTTTATCCGCCTCCATCCAGTCTATTAATTG
TTGCCGGGAAGCTAGAGTAAGTAGTTCGCCAGTTAATAGTTTGCGCAACGTTGTTGCCATTGCTACAGGC
ATCGTGGTGTCACGCTCGTCGTTTGGTATGGCTTCATTCAGCTCCGGTTCCCAACGATCAAGGCGAGTTA
CATGATCCCCCATGTTGTGCAAAAAAGCGGTTAGCTCCTTCGGTCCTCCGATCGTTGTCAGAAGTAAGTT
GGCCGCAGTGTTATCACTCATGGTTATGGCAGCACTGCATAATTCTCTTACTGTCATGCCATCCGTAAGA
TGCTTTTCTGTGACTGGTGAGTACTCAACCAAGTCATTCTGAGAATAGTGTATGCGGCGACCGAGTTGCT
CTTGCCCGGCGTCAATACGGGATAATACCGCGCCACATAGCAGAACTTTAAAAGTGCTCATCATTGGAAA
ACGTTCTTCGGGGCGAAAACTCTCAAGGATCTTACCGCTGTTGAGATCCAGTTCGATGTAACCCACTCGT
GCACCCAACTGATCTTCAGCATCTTTTACTTTCACCAGCGTTTCTGGGTGAGCAAAAACAGGAAGGCAAA
ATGCCGCAAAAAAGGGAATAAGGGCGACACGGAAATGTTGAATACTCATACTCTTCCTTTTTCAATATTA
TTGAAGCATTTATCAGGGTTATTGTCTCATGAGCGGATACATATTTGAATGTATTTAGAAAAATAAACAA
ATAGGGGTTCCGCGCACATTTCCCCGAAAAGTGCCACCTG
[124 nt withheld, positions 3331-3454]
C
[91 nt withheld, positions 3456-3546]
A
[49 nt withheld, positions 3548-3596]
CCTTTGACGTTGGAGTCCACGTTCTTT
[37 nt withheld, positions 3624-3660]
ACCCTATCTCGGTCTATTCTTTTGATTTATAAGGGATTTTGCCGATTTCGGCCTATTGGTTAAAAAATGA
GCTGATTTAACAAAAATTTAACGCGAATTTTAACAAAATATTAACGCTTACAATTTGCCATTCGCCATTC
AGGCTGCGCAACTGTTGGGAAGGGCGATCGGTGCGGGCCTCTTCGCTATTACGCCAGCCCAAGCTACCAT
GATAAGTAAGTAATATTAAGGTACGGGAGGTACTTGGAGCGGCCGCAATAAAATATCTTTATTTTCATTA
CATCTGTGTGTTGGTTTTTTGTGTGAATCGATAGTACTAACATACGCTCTCCATCAAAACAAAACGAAAC
AAAACAAACTAGCAAAATAGGCTGTCCCCAGTGCAAGTGCAGGTGCCAGAACATTTCTCTATCGATA
